Addgene plasmid #75884: SBK2 gRNA (BRDN0001162192)
Purpose: 3rd generation lentiviral gRNA plasmid targeting human SBK2
Depositing lab: John Doench & David Root. Depositing organization: Broad Institute. Publication: Optimized sgRNA design to maximize activity and minimize off-target effects of CRISPR-Cas9. Doench JG, Fusi N, Sullender M, Hegde M, Vaimberg EW, Donovan KF, Smith I, Tothova Z, Wilen C, Orchard R, Virgin HW, Listgarten J, Root DE. Nat Biotechnol. 2016 Jan 18. doi: 10.1038/nbt.3437. PubMed 26780180.
Backbone
  Vector backbone: lentiGuide-Puro
  Backbone manufacturer: Zhang Lab (Addgene plasmid # 52963)
  Vector type: Mammalian Expression, Lentiviral, CRISPR
  Selectable markers: Puromycin
Growth in bacteria
  Bacterial resistance: Ampicillin, 100 μg/mL
  Growth temperature: 37°C
  Growth strain: DH5alpha
  Copy number: High Copy
Gene/Insert
  Gene/Insert name: SBK2 (alt names: SBK2; NM_001101401.2)
  gRNA/shRNA sequence: TGACCGACTTCGGCCACACG
  Species: H. sapiens (human)
  Entrez Gene: SBK2 (a.k.a. SGK069)
  Promoter: hU6
  Cloning method: Unknown
  Sequencing primers: 5′ U6-F; 3′ pS2-R
Terms and licenses: Academic/Nonprofit Terms; Industry Terms: Not Available to Industry
Depositor comments: The gRNA was designed to target the following Genbank reference sequence(s): NM_001101401.2. Note that this plasmid does NOT contain Cas9. It should be used in conjunction with lentiCas9-Blast (Addgene #52962) or otherwise with cell lines already expressing Cas9. Browse the full kinome gRNA library at http://www.addgene.org/pooled-library/broadgpp-human-kinome/ or visit http://www.broadinstitute.org/rnai/public/ for detailed protocols and information.
How to cite: SBK2 gRNA (BRDN0001162192) was a gift from John Doench & David Root (Addgene plasmid # 75884 ; http://n2t.net/addgene:75884 ; RRID:Addgene_75884)
