[The description below was written by a language model from this plasmid's Addgene catalogue record and pLannotate feature annotations shown in this document.]
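Description:
SBK2 gRNA (BRDN0001162192) is a third-generation lentiviral guide RNA plasmid built on the lentiGuide-Puro backbone and designed to target the human SBK2 gene, a kinase-family gene also known as SGK069. It belongs to a human kinome gRNA collection. In bacteria it is maintained by a high-copy ColE1/pUC-type origin with ampicillin selection through β-lactamase. The backbone also carries an f1 origin, an SV40 origin and residual lac and T7/T3 cloning-vector elements.

The transfer cassette is framed by an RSV promoter-driven truncated HIV-1 5' LTR and a self-inactivating ΔU3 3' LTR. The chimeric 5' LTR makes genomic RNA production Tat-independent, and the ΔU3 deletion disables LTR promoter activity after integration. Between the LTRs lie the Ψ packaging signal with a gag fragment, the Rev response element for Rev-dependent nuclear export, and a cPPT/CTS that aids nuclear import of the provirus.

The payload consists of two expression units. A human U6 RNA polymerase III promoter drives the SBK2-specific spacer fused to the Streptococcus pyogenes Cas9 guide scaffold. An EF-1α core promoter with its intron A drives puromycin N-acetyltransferase, which allows selection of transduced mammalian cells. A WPRE downstream enhances transcript expression.

The plasmid does not encode Cas9, so it must be used with a separate Cas9-expressing lentivector or in cells that already express Cas9. Its typical use is producing lentivirus for stable guide delivery and CRISPR knockout of SBK2 in human cells. The cloning method is not recorded.
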