Features (pLannotate 1.2.2; 29 found; start..end, strand, type, name):
     14..80      +  CDS            small t antigen (fragment): SV40 (simian virus 40) small t antigen
    106..317     +  promoter       EF-1α core promoter: core promoter for human elongation factor EF-1α
    318..1256    +  intron         EF-1α intron A: intron upstream of the start codon of human EF-1α
   1278..1877    +  CDS            PuroR (fragment): puromycin N-acetyltransferase; pac from Streptomyces; confers resistance to puromycin
   1893..2481    +  misc_feature   WPRE: woodchuck hepatitis virus posttranscriptional regulatory element
   2532..2551    +  misc_feature   cPPT/CTS (fragment): central polypurine tract and central termination sequence of HIV-1
   2553..2786    +  LTR            3' LTR (ΔU3): self-inactivating 3' long terminal repeat (LTR) from HIV-1
   2864..2985    +  polyA_signal   SV40 poly(A) signal: SV40 polyadenylation signal
   3025..3160    +  rep_origin     SV40 ori: SV40 origin of replication
   3181..3199    -  promoter       T7 promoter: promoter for bacteriophage T7 RNA polymerase
   3207..3362    +  CDS            lacZα (fragment): LacZα fragment of β-galactosidase; lacZ fragment
   3367..3795    +  rep_origin     f1 ori (sequence partly withheld): f1 bacteriophage origin of replication; arrow indicates direction of (+) strand synthesis
   3848..3952    +  promoter       AmpR promoter: bla
   3953..4813    +  CDS            AmpR: β-lactamase; bla; confers resistance to ampicillin, carbenicillin, and related antibiotics
   4984..5572    +  rep_origin     ori: high-copy-number ColE1/pMB1/pBR322/pUC origin of replication
   5755..5847    +  CDS            lacI (fragment): lac repressor; lacI; The lac repressor binds to the lac operator to inhibit transcription in E. coli. This inhibition can be relieved by adding lactose or isopropyl-β-D-thiogalactopyranoside (IPTG).
   5860..5881    +  protein_bind   CAP binding site: CAP binding activates transcription in the presence of cAMP. E. coli catabolite activator protein
   5896..5926    +  promoter       lac promoter: promoter for the E. coli lac operon
   5934..5950    +  protein_bind   lac operator: The lac repressor binds to the lac operator to inhibit transcription in E. coli. This inhibition can be relieved by adding lactose or isopropyl-β-D-thiogalactopyranoside (IPTG). lac repressor encoded by lacI
   5995..6013    +  promoter       T3 promoter: promoter for bacteriophage T3 RNA polymerase
   6041..6267    +  promoter       RSV promoter: Rous sarcoma virus enhancer/promoter
   6268..6448    +  LTR            5' LTR (truncated): truncated 5' long terminal repeat (LTR) from HIV-1
   6495..6620    +  misc_feature   HIV-1 Ψ: packaging signal of human immunodeficiency virus type 1
   6604..6967    +  CDS            HIV-1 gag (fragment): gag protein from human immunodeficiency virus 1; gag
   7113..7346    +  misc_feature   RRE: The Rev response element (RRE) of HIV-1 allows for Rev-dependent mRNA export from the nucleus to the cytoplasm.
   7723..7749    +  CDS            Rev (fragment): human immunodeficiency virus 1 (HIV-1) Rev protein; rev; enhances nuclear export of unspliced and incompletely spliced viral mRNAs
   7753..7993    +  promoter       U6 promoter: RNA polymerase III promoter for human U6 snRNA
   8023..8098    +  misc_RNA       gRNA scaffold: guide RNA scaffold for the Streptococcus pyogenes CRISPR/Cas9 system
   8154..8271    +  misc_feature   cPPT/CTS: central polypurine tract and central termination sequence of HIV-1
>Addgene plasmid #75884 | SBK2 gRNA (BRDN0001162192) | addgene full sequence | sequence record 184756 | Addgene Assembled Sequence
CCCGGGTGCAAAGATGGATAAAGTTTTAAACAGAGAGGAATCTTTGCAGCTAATGGACCTTCTAGGTCTT
GAAAGGAGTGGGAATTGGCTCCGGTGCCCGTCAGTGGGCAGAGCGCACATCGCCCACAGTCCCCGAGAAG
TTGGGGGGAGGGGTCGGCAATTGATCCGGTGCCTAGAGAAGGTGGCGCGGGGTAAACTGGGAAAGTGATG
TCGTGTACTGGCTCCGCCTTTTTCCCGAGGGTGGGGGAGAACCGTATATAAGTGCAGTAGTCGCCGTGAA
CGTTCTTTTTCGCAACGGGTTTGCCGCCAGAACACAGGTAAGTGCCGTGTGTGGTTCCCGCGGGCCTGGC
CTCTTTACGGGTTATGGCCCTTGCGTGCCTTGAATTACTTCCACCTGGCTGCAGTACGTGATTCTTGATC
CCGAGCTTCGGGTTGGAAGTGGGTGGGAGAGTTCGAGGCCTTGCGCTTAAGGAGCCCCTTCGCCTCGTGC
TTGAGTTGAGGCCTGGCCTGGGCGCTGGGGCCGCCGCGTGCGAATCTGGTGGCACCTTCGCGCCTGTCTC
GCTGCTTTCGATAAGTCTCTAGCCATTTAAAATTTTTGATGACCTGCTGCGACGCTTTTTTTCTGGCAAG
ATAGTCTTGTAAATGCGGGCCAAGATCTGCACACTGGTATTTCGGTTTTTGGGGCCGCGGGCGGCGACGG
GGCCCGTGCGTCCCAGCGCACATGTTCGGCGAGGCGGGGCCTGCGAGCGCGGCCACCGAGAATCGGACGG
GGGTAGTCTCAAGCTGGCCGGCCTGCTCTGGTGCCTGGCCTCGCGCCGCCGTGTATCGCCCCGCCCTGGG
CGGCAAGGCTGGCCCGGTCGGCACCAGTTGCGTGAGCGGAAAGATGGCCGCTTCCCGGCCCTGCTGCAGG
GAGCTCAAAATGGAGGACGCGGCGCTCGGGAGAGCGGGCGGGTGAGTCACCCACACAAAGGAAAAGGGCC
TTTCCGTCCTCAGCCGTCGCTTCATGTGACTCCACGGAGTACCGGGCGCCGTCCAGGCACCTCGATTAGT
TCTCGAGCTTTTGGAGTACGTCGTCTTTAGGTTGGGGGGAGGGGTTTTATGCGATGGAGTTTCCCCACAC
TGAGTGGGTGGAGACTGAAGTTAGGCCAGCTTGGCACTTGATGTAATTCTCCTTGGAATTTGCCCTTTTT
GAGTTTGGATCTTGGTTCATTCTCAAGCCTCAGACAGTGGTTCAAAGTTTTTTTCTTCCATTTCAGGTGT
CGTGACGTACGGCCACCATGACCGAGTACAAGCCCACGGTGCGCCTCGCCACCCGCGACGACGTCCCCAG
GGCCGTACGCACCCTCGCCGCCGCGTTCGCCGACTACCCCGCCACGCGCCACACCGTCGATCCGGACCGC
CACATCGAGCGGGTCACCGAGCTGCAAGAACTCTTCCTCACGCGCGTCGGGCTCGACATCGGCAAGGTGT
GGGTCGCGGACGACGGCGCCGCCGTGGCGGTCTGGACCACGCCGGAGAGCGTCGAAGCGGGGGCGGTGTT
CGCCGAGATCGGCCCGCGCATGGCCGAGTTGAGCGGTTCCCGGCTGGCCGCGCAGCAACAGATGGAAGGC
CTCCTGGCGCCGCACCGGCCCAAGGAGCCCGCGTGGTTCCTGGCCACCGTCGGAGTCTCGCCCGACCACC
AGGGCAAGGGTCTGGGCAGCGCCGTCGTGCTCCCCGGAGTGGAGGCGGCCGAGCGCGCCGGGGTGCCCGC
CTTCCTGGAGACCTCCGCGCCCCGCAACCTCCCCTTCTACGAGCGGCTCGGCTTCACCGTCACCGCCGAC
GTCGAGGTGCCCGAAGGACCGCGCACCTGGTGCATGACCCGCAAGCCCGGTGCCTGAACGCGTTAAGTCG
ACAATCAACCTCTGGATTACAAAATTTGTGAAAGATTGACTGGTATTCTTAACTATGTTGCTCCTTTTAC
GCTATGTGGATACGCTGCTTTAATGCCTTTGTATCATGCTATTGCTTCCCGTATGGCTTTCATTTTCTCC
TCCTTGTATAAATCCTGGTTGCTGTCTCTTTATGAGGAGTTGTGGCCCGTTGTCAGGCAACGTGGCGTGG
TGTGCACTGTGTTTGCTGACGCAACCCCCACTGGTTGGGGCATTGCCACCACCTGTCAGCTCCTTTCCGG
GACTTTCGCTTTCCCCCTCCCTATTGCCACGGCGGAACTCATCGCCGCCTGCCTTGCCCGCTGCTGGACA
GGGGCTCGGCTGTTGGGCACTGACAATTCCGTGGTGTTGTCGGGGAAATCATCGTCCTTTCCTTGGCTGC
TCGCCTGTGTTGCCACCTGGATTCTGCGCGGGACGTCCTTCTGCTACGTCCCTTCGGCCCTCAATCCAGC
GGACCTTCCTTCCCGCGGCCTGCTGCCGGCTCTGCGGCCTCTTCCGCGTCTTCGCCTTCGCCCTCAGACG
AGTCGGATCTCCCTTTGGGCCGCCTCCCCGCGTCGACTTTAAGACCAATGACTTACAAGGCAGCTGTAGA
TCTTAGCCACTTTTTAAAAGAAAAGGGGGGACTGGAAGGGCTAATTCACTCCCAACGAAGACAAGATCTG
CTTTTTGCTTGTACTGGGTCTCTCTGGTTAGACCAGATCTGAGCCTGGGAGCTCTCTGGCTAACTAGGGA
ACCCACTGCTTAAGCCTCAATAAAGCTTGCCTTGAGTGCTTCAAGTAGTGTGTGCCCGTCTGTTGTGTGA
CTCTGGTAACTAGAGATCCCTCAGACCCTTTTAGTCAGTGTGGAAAATCTCTAGCAGTACGTATAGTAGT
TCATGTCATCTTATTATTCAGTATTTATAACTTGCAAAGAAATGAATATCAGAGAGTGAGAGGAACTTGT
TTATTGCAGCTTATAATGGTTACAAATAAAGCAATAGCATCACAAATTTCACAAATAAAGCATTTTTTTC
ACTGCATTCTAGTTGTGGTTTGTCCAAACTCATCAATGTATCTTATCATGTCTGGCTCTAGCTATCCCGC
CCCTAACTCCGCCCATCCCGCCCCTAACTCCGCCCAGTTCCGCCCATTCTCCGCCCCATGGCTGACTAAT
TTTTTTTATTTATGCAGAGGCCGAGGCCGCCTCGGCCTCTGAGCTATTCCAGAAGTAGTGAGGAGGCTTT
TTTGGAGGCCTAGGGACGTACCCAATTCGCCCTATAGTGAGTCGTATTACGCGCGCTCACTGGCCGTCGT
TTTACAACGTCGTGACTGGGAAAACCCTGGCGTTACCCAACTTAATCGCCTTGCAGCACATCCCCCTTTC
GCCAGCTGGCGTAATAGCGAAGAGGCCCGCACCGATCGCCCTTCCCAACAGTTGCGCAGCCTGAATGGCG
AATGGG
[124 nt withheld, positions 3367-3490]
C
[91 nt withheld, positions 3492-3582]
A
[49 nt withheld, positions 3584-3632]
CCTTTGACGTTGGAGTCCACGTTCTTT
[37 nt withheld, positions 3660-3696]
ACCCTATCTCGGTCTATTCTTTTGATTTATAAGGGATTTTGCCGATTTCGGCCTATTGGTTAAAAAATGA
GCTGATTTAACAAAAATTTAACGCGAATTTTAACAAAATATTAACGCTTACAATTTAGGTGGCACTTTTC
GGGGAAATGTGCGCGGAACCCCTATTTGTTTATTTTTCTAAATACATTCAAATATGTATCCGCTCATGAG
ACAATAACCCTGATAAATGCTTCAATAATATTGAAAAAGGAAGAGTATGAGTATTCAACATTTCCGTGTC
GCCCTTATTCCCTTTTTTGCGGCATTTTGCCTTCCTGTTTTTGCTCACCCAGAAACGCTGGTGAAAGTAA
AAGATGCTGAAGATCAGTTGGGTGCACGAGTGGGTTACATCGAACTGGATCTCAACAGCGGTAAGATCCT
TGAGAGTTTTCGCCCCGAAGAACGTTTTCCAATGATGAGCACTTTTAAAGTTCTGCTATGTGGCGCGGTA
TTATCCCGTATTGACGCCGGGCAAGAGCAACTCGGTCGCCGCATACACTATTCTCAGAATGACTTGGTTG
AGTACTCACCAGTCACAGAAAAGCATCTTACGGATGGCATGACAGTAAGAGAATTATGCAGTGCTGCCAT
AACCATGAGTGATAACACTGCGGCCAACTTACTTCTGACAACGATCGGAGGACCGAAGGAGCTAACCGCT
TTTTTGCACAACATGGGGGATCATGTAACTCGCCTTGATCGTTGGGAACCGGAGCTGAATGAAGCCATAC
CAAACGACGAGCGTGACACCACGATGCCTGTAGCAATGGCAACAACGTTGCGCAAACTATTAACTGGCGA
ACTACTTACTCTAGCTTCCCGGCAACAATTAATAGACTGGATGGAGGCGGATAAAGTTGCAGGACCACTT
CTGCGCTCGGCCCTTCCGGCTGGCTGGTTTATTGCTGATAAATCTGGAGCCGGTGAGCGTGGGTCTCGCG
GTATCATTGCAGCACTGGGGCCAGATGGTAAGCCCTCCCGTATCGTAGTTATCTACACGACGGGGAGTCA
GGCAACTATGGATGAACGAAATAGACAGATCGCTGAGATAGGTGCCTCACTGATTAAGCATTGGTAACTG
TCAGACCAAGTTTACTCATATATACTTTAGATTGATTTAAAACTTCATTTTTAATTTAAAAGGATCTAGG
TGAAGATCCTTTTTGATAATCTCATGACCAAAATCCCTTAACGTGAGTTTTCGTTCCACTGAGCGTCAGA
CCCCGTAGAAAAGATCAAAGGATCTTCTTGAGATCCTTTTTTTCTGCGCGTAATCTGCTGCTTGCAAACA
AAAAAACCACCGCTACCAGCGGTGGTTTGTTTGCCGGATCAAGAGCTACCAACTCTTTTTCCGAAGGTAA
CTGGCTTCAGCAGAGCGCAGATACCAAATACTGTTCTTCTAGTGTAGCCGTAGTTAGGCCACCACTTCAA
GAACTCTGTAGCACCGCCTACATACCTCGCTCTGCTAATCCTGTTACCAGTGGCTGCTGCCAGTGGCGAT
AAGTCGTGTCTTACCGGGTTGGACTCAAGACGATAGTTACCGGATAAGGCGCAGCGGTCGGGCTGAACGG
GGGGTTCGTGCACACAGCCCAGCTTGGAGCGAACGACCTACACCGAACTGAGATACCTACAGCGTGAGCT
ATGAGAAAGCGCCACGCTTCCCGAAGGGAGAAAGGCGGACAGGTATCCGGTAAGCGGCAGGGTCGGAACA
GGAGAGCGCACGAGGGAGCTTCCAGGGGGAAACGCCTGGTATCTTTATAGTCCTGTCGGGTTTCGCCACC
TCTGACTTGAGCGTCGATTTTTGTGATGCTCGTCAGGGGGGCGGAGCCTATGGAAAAACGCCAGCAACGC
GGCCTTTTTACGGTTCCTGGCCTTTTGCTGGCCTTTTGCTCACATGTTCTTTCCTGCGTTATCCCCTGAT
TCTGTGGATAACCGTATTACCGCCTTTGAGTGAGCTGATACCGCTCGCCGCAGCCGAACGACCGAGCGCA
GCGAGTCAGTGAGCGAGGAAGCGGAAGAGCGCCCAATACGCAAACCGCCTCTCCCCGCGCGTTGGCCGAT
TCATTAATGCAGCTGGCACGACAGGTTTCCCGACTGGAAAGCGGGCAGTGAGCGCAACGCAATTAATGTG
AGTTAGCTCACTCATTAGGCACCCCAGGCTTTACACTTTATGCTTCCGGCTCGTATGTTGTGTGGAATTG
TGAGCGGATAACAATTTCACACAGGAAACAGCTATGACCATGATTACGCCAAGCGCGCAATTAACCCTCA
CTAAAGGGAACAAAAGCTGGAGCTGCAAGCTTAATGTAGTCTTATGCAATACTCTTGTAGTCTTGCAACA
TGGTAACGATGAGTTAGCAACATGCCTTACAAGGAGAGAAAAAGCACCGTGCATGCCGATTGGTGGAAGT
AAGGTGGTACGATCGTGCCTTATTAGGAAGGCAACAGACGGGTCTGACATGGATTGGACGAACCACTGAA
TTGCCGCATTGCAGAGATATTGTATTTAAGTGCCTAGCTCGATACATAAACGGGTCTCTCTGGTTAGACC
AGATCTGAGCCTGGGAGCTCTCTGGCTAACTAGGGAACCCACTGCTTAAGCCTCAATAAAGCTTGCCTTG
AGTGCTTCAAGTAGTGTGTGCCCGTCTGTTGTGTGACTCTGGTAACTAGAGATCCCTCAGACCCTTTTAG
TCAGTGTGGAAAATCTCTAGCAGTGGCGCCCGAACAGGGACTTGAAAGCGAAAGGGAAACCAGAGGAGCT
CTCTCGACGCAGGACTCGGCTTGCTGAAGCGCGCACGGCAAGAGGCGAGGGGCGGCGACTGGTGAGTACG
CCAAAAATTTTGACTAGCGGAGGCTAGAAGGAGAGAGATGGGTGCGAGAGCGTCAGTATTAAGCGGGGGA
GAATTAGATCGCGATGGGAAAAAATTCGGTTAAGGCCAGGGGGAAAGAAAAAATATAAATTAAAACATAT
AGTATGGGCAAGCAGGGAGCTAGAACGATTCGCAGTTAATCCTGGCCTGTTAGAAACATCAGAAGGCTGT
AGACAAATACTGGGACAGCTACAACCATCCCTTCAGACAGGATCAGAAGAACTTAGATCATTATATAATA
CAGTAGCAACCCTCTATTGTGTGCATCAAAGGATAGAGATAAAAGACACCAAGGAAGCTTTAGACAAGAT
AGAGGAAGAGCAAAACAAAAGTAAGACCACCGCACAGCAAGCGGCCGCTGATCTTCAGACCTGGAGGAGG
AGATATGAGGGACAATTGGAGAAGTGAATTATATAAATATAAAGTAGTAAAAATTGAACCATTAGGAGTA
GCACCCACCAAGGCAAAGAGAAGAGTGGTGCAGAGAGAAAAAAGAGCAGTGGGAATAGGAGCTTTGTTCC
TTGGGTTCTTGGGAGCAGCAGGAAGCACTATGGGCGCAGCGTCAATGACGCTGACGGTACAGGCCAGACA
ATTATTGTCTGGTATAGTGCAGCAGCAGAACAATTTGCTGAGGGCTATTGAGGCGCAACAGCATCTGTTG
CAACTCACAGTCTGGGGCATCAAGCAGCTCCAGGCAAGAATCCTGGCTGTGGAAAGATACCTAAAGGATC
AACAGCTCCTGGGGATTTGGGGTTGCTCTGGAAAACTCATTTGCACCACTGCTGTGCCTTGGAATGCTAG
TTGGAGTAATAAATCTCTGGAACAGATTTGGAATCACACGACCTGGATGGAGTGGGACAGAGAAATTAAC
AATTACACAAGCTTAATACACTCCTTAATTGAAGAATCGCAAAACCAGCAAGAAAAGAATGAACAAGAAT
TATTGGAATTAGATAAATGGGCAAGTTTGTGGAATTGGTTTAACATAACAAATTGGCTGTGGTATATAAA
ATTATTCATAATGATAGTAGGAGGCTTGGTAGGTTTAAGAATAGTTTTTGCTGTACTTTCTATAGTGAAT
AGAGTTAGGCAGGGATATTCACCATTATCGTTTCAGACCCACCTCCCAACCCCGAGGGGACCCAGAGAGG
GCCTATTTCCCATGATTCCTTCATATTTGCATATACGATACAAGGCTGTTAGAGAGATAATTAGAATTAA
TTTGACTGTAAACACAAAGATATTAGTACAAAATACGTGACGTAGAAAGTAATAATTTCTTGGGTAGTTT
GCAGTTTTAAAATTATGTTTTAAAATGGACTATCATATGCTTACCGTAACTTGAAAGTATTTCGATTTCT
TGGCTTTATATATCTTGTGGAAAGGACGAAACACCGTGACCGACTTCGGCCACACGGTTTTAGAGCTAGA
AATAGCAAGTTAAAATAAGGCTAGTCCGTTATCAACTTGAAAAAGTGGCACCGAGTCGGTGCTTTTTTAA
GCTTGGCGTAACTAGATCTTGAGACAAATGGCAGTATTCATCCACAATTTTAAAAGAAAAGGGGGGATTG
GGGGGTACAGTGCAGGGGAAAGAATAGTAGACATAATAGCAACAGACATACAAACTAAAGAATTACAAAA
ACAAATTACAAAAATTCAAAATTTTCGGGTTTATTACAGGGACAGCAGAGATCCACTTTGGCGCCGGCTC
GAGGGGG
