>Addgene plasmid #75884 | SBK2 gRNA (BRDN0001162192) | depositor partial sequence | sequence record 143344 | Target Sequence
TGACCGACTTCGGCCACACG
