>Addgene plasmid #75884 | SBK2 gRNA (BRDN0001162192) | addgene partial sequence | sequence record 184755 | hU6-F
GTAGAAAGTAATAATTTCTTGGGTAGTTTGCAGTTTTAAAATTATGTTTTAAAATGGACTATCATATGCT
TACCGTAACTTGAAAGTATTTCGATTTCTTGGCTTTATATATCTTGTGGAAAGGACGAAACACCGTGACC
GACTTCGGCCACACGGTTTTAGAGCTAGAAATAGCAAGTTAAAATAAGGCTAGTCCGTTATCAACTTGAA
AAAGTGGCACCGAGTCGGTGCTTTTTTAAGCTTGGCGTAACTAGATCTTGAGACAAATGGCAGTATTCAT
CCACAATTTTAAAAGAAAAGGGGGGATTGGGGGGTACAGTGCAGGGGAAAGAATAGTAGACATAATAGCA
ACAGACATACAAACTAAAGAATTACAAAAACAAATTACAAAAATTCAAAATTTTCGGGTTTATTACAGGG
ACAGCAGAGATCCACTTTGGCGCCGGCTCGAGGGGGCCCGGGTGCAAAGATGGATAAAGTTTTAAACAGA
GAGGAATCTTTGCAGCTAATGGACCTTCTAGGTCTTGAAAGGAGTGGGAATTGGCTCCGGTGCCCGTCAG
TGGGCAGAGC
